Addgene plasmid #199211: pTub-split-intein-Gal4[21-881]-C-int
Purpose: For ubiquitous expression of split-intein Gal4-C-int component under control of the tubulin promoter
Depositing lab: Norbert Perrimon. Depositing organization: Harvard Medical School. Publication: split-intein Gal4 provides intersectional genetic labeling that is repressible by Gal80. Ewen-Campen B, Luan H, Xu J, Singh R, Joshi N, Thakkar T, Berger B, White BH, Perrimon N. Proc Natl Acad Sci U S A. 2023 Jun 13;120(24):e2304730120. doi: 10.1073/pnas.2304730120. Epub 2023 Jun 5. PubMed 37276389.
Backbone
  Vector backbone: pTub-attB-w
  Total vector size (bp): 13466
Growth in bacteria
  Bacterial resistance: Ampicillin, 100 μg/mL
  Growth temperature: 37°C
  Growth strain: DH5alpha
  Copy number: Unknown
Gene/Insert
  Gene/Insert name: split-intein-Gal4[21-881]-C-int
  Species: D. melanogaster (fly)
  Insert size (bp): 2697
Terms and licenses: Academic/Nonprofit Terms; Industry Terms: Not Available to Industry
How to cite: pTub-split-intein-Gal4[21-881]-C-int was a gift from Norbert Perrimon (Addgene plasmid # 199211 ; http://n2t.net/addgene:199211 ; RRID:Addgene_199211)
