[The description below was written by a language model from this plasmid's Addgene catalogue record and pLannotate feature annotations shown in this document.]
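Description:
pTub-split-intein-Gal4[21-881]-C-int is a 13.5 kb Drosophila transgenesis plasmid built on the pTub-attB-w backbone. It is propagated in E. coli through a high-copy ColE1/pUC-type origin with ampicillin selection (AmpR under its own bla promoter). It also retains cloning-vector remnants: an f1 origin, lacZα and lac regulatory fragments, and flanking T7 and T3 promoters. For fly work it carries a φC31 attB site for integrase-mediated insertion into a genomic attP landing site. A mini-white gene serves as the eye-colour marker for identifying transformants, and a single loxP site lies next to it.

The payload is the C-terminal half of the split-intein Gal4 system, an insert of about 2.7 kb. The annotated Gal4 coding sequence includes the activation domain and, per the construct name, corresponds to residues 21–881. The roughly 110 bp of insert not covered by the Gal4 annotation presumably encodes the C-intein fragment, although the feature table does not label it. Expression is stated to be driven ubiquitously by the tubulin promoter. This promoter is also not annotated as such; the region upstream of Gal4 contains only fragmentary hits to the Drosophila Tailor gene, which may reflect neighbouring genomic sequence carried along with the promoter fragment. Downstream, SV40 small t intron and SV40 poly(A) sequences provide splicing and 3′ end processing.

On its own, this Gal4 fragment is expected to be inactive. When it is co-expressed with the complementary N-terminal intein component, protein trans-splicing should reconstitute Gal4. This allows intersectional labelling of UAS transgenes that, according to the associated publication title, remains repressible by Gal80. The ubiquitous tubulin-driven version is suited to testing or pairing with tissue-specific partner lines.
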