Features (pLannotate 1.2.2; 24 found; start..end, strand, type, name):
     30..458     -  rep_origin     f1 ori (sequence partly withheld): f1 bacteriophage origin of replication; arrow indicates direction of (+) strand synthesis
    463..620     -  CDS            lacZα (fragment): LacZα fragment of β-galactosidase; lacZ fragment
    623..641     +  promoter       T7 promoter: promoter for bacteriophage T7 RNA polymerase
    666..4785    +  gene           mini-white: white; This modified version of the white gene lacks part of the first intron.
   4792..4825    -  protein_bind   loxP: Cre-mediated recombination occurs in the 8-bp core sequence (GCATACAT). Cre recombinase
   5192..5623    -  CDS            Tailor (fragment): TUTT_DROME - Experimental evidence at protein level: Swiss-Prot protein existence level 1. Uridylyltransferase which mediates terminal uridylation of miRNAs, leading to their degradation. Has high specificity for splicing-derived miRNAs (mirtrons) and other miRNA substrates containing a 3'-G terminal nucleotide. Appears to be a major suppressor of mirtron biogenesis. From Drosophila melanogaster (Fruit fly).
   5680..6246    -  CDS            Tailor (fragment): TUTT_DROME - Experimental evidence at protein level: Swiss-Prot protein existence level 1. Uridylyltransferase which mediates terminal uridylation of miRNAs, leading to their degradation. Has high specificity for splicing-derived miRNAs (mirtrons) and other miRNA substrates containing a 3'-G terminal nucleotide. Appears to be a major suppressor of mirtron biogenesis. From Drosophila melanogaster (Fruit fly).
   7656..10241   +  CDS            GAL4: GAL4 transcriptional activator; Saccharomyces cerevisiae GAL4
   9897..10241   +  CDS            GAL4 activation domain: activation domain of the GAL4 transcriptional activator; Saccharomyces cerevisiae GAL4 (truncated)
  10264..10338   +  CDS            small t antigen (fragment): SV40 (simian virus 40) small t antigen
  10340..10405   +  intron         small t intron: SV40 (simian virus 40) small t antigen intron
  10535..10555   +  CDS            SV40 NLS: nuclear localization signal of SV40 (simian virus 40) large T antigen
  10562..10696   +  CDS            LT_POVHA (fragment): Protein inferred from homology: Swiss-Prot protein existence level 3. Isoform large T antigen is a key early protein essential for both driving viral replication and inducing cellular transformation. Plays a role in viral genome replication by driving entry of quiescent cells into the cell cycle and by autoregulating the synthesis of viral early mRNA. Displays highly oncogenic activities by corrupting the host cellular checkpoint mechanisms that guard cell division and the transcription, replication, and repair of DNA. Participates in the modulation of cellular gene expression preceeding viral
  10721..10804   +  CDS            large T antigen (fragment): large T antigen from SV40 (simian virus 40)
  10827..10961   +  polyA_signal   SV40 poly(A) signal: SV40 polyadenylation signal
  10990..11059   +  protein_bind   attB: attB site for the φC31 integrase (Groth et al., 2000) phage φC31 integrase
  11278..11296   -  promoter       T3 promoter: promoter for bacteriophage T3 RNA polymerase
  11339..11361   -  protein_bind   lac operator (fragment): The lac repressor binds to the lac operator to inhibit transcription in E. coli. This inhibition can be relieved by adding lactose or isopropyl-β-D-thiogalactopyranoside (IPTG). lac repressor encoded by lacI
  11365..11395   -  promoter       lac promoter: promoter for the E. coli lac operon
  11410..11431   -  protein_bind   CAP binding site: CAP binding activates transcription in the presence of cAMP. E. coli catabolite activator protein
  11444..11536   -  CDS            lacI (fragment): lac repressor; lacI; The lac repressor binds to the lac operator to inhibit transcription in E. coli. This inhibition can be relieved by adding lactose or isopropyl-β-D-thiogalactopyranoside (IPTG).
  11719..12307   -  rep_origin     ori: high-copy-number ColE1/pMB1/pBR322/pUC origin of replication
  12478..13338   -  CDS            AmpR: β-lactamase; bla; confers resistance to ampicillin, carbenicillin, and related antibiotics
  13339..13443   -  promoter       AmpR promoter: bla
>Addgene plasmid #199211 | pTub-split-intein-Gal4[21-881]-C-int | addgene full sequence | sequence record 390145 | Addgene NGS Result
CTAAATTGTAAGCGTTAATATTTTGTTAAAATTCGCGTTAAATTTTTGTTAAATCAGCTCATTTTTTAAC
CAATAGGCCGAAATCGGCAAAATCCCTTATAAATCAAAAGAATAGACCGAGATAGGGT
[37 nt withheld, positions 129-165]
AAAGAACGTGGACTCCAACGTCAAAGG
[49 nt withheld, positions 193-241]
T
[91 nt withheld, positions 243-333]
G
[124 nt withheld, positions 335-458]
CCCATTCGCCATTCAGGCTGCGCAACTGTTGGGAAGGGCGATCGGTGCGGGCCTCTTCGCTATTACGCCA
GCTGGCGAAAGGGGGATGTGCTGCAAGGCGATTAAGTTGGGTAACGCCAGGGTTTTCCCAGTCACGACGT
TGTAAAACGACGGCCAGTGAATTGTAATACGACTCACTATAGGGCGAATTGGGTACGTACCGGGCCCCTA
GTATGTATGTAAGTTAATAAAACCCATTTTTGCGGAAAGTAGATAAAAAAAACATTTTTTTTTTTTACTG
CACTGGATATCATTGAACTTATCTGATCAGTTTTAAATTTACTTCGATCCAAGGGTATTTGATGTACCAG
GTTCTTTCGATTACCTCTCACTCAAAATGACATTCCACTCAAAGTCAGCGCTGTTTGCCTCCTTCTCTGT
CCACAGAAATATCGCCGTCTCTTTCGCCGCTGCGTCCGCTATCTCTTTCGCCACCGTTTGTAGCGTTACG
TAGCGTCAATGTCCGCCTTCAGTTGCATTTTGTCAGCGGTTTCGTGACGAAGCTCCAAGCGGTTTACGCC
ATCAATTAAACACAAAGTGCTGTGCCAAAACTCCTCTCGCTTCTTATTTTTGTTTGTTTTTTGAGTGATT
GGGGTGGTGATTGGTTTTGGGTGGGTAAGCAGGGGAAAGTGTGAAAAATCCCGGCAATGGGCCAAGAGGA
TCAGGAGCTATTAATTCGCGGAGGCAGCAAACACCCATCTGCCGAGCATCTGAACAATGTGAGTAGTACA
TGTGCATACATCTTAAGTTCACTTGATCTATAGGAACTGCGATTGCAACATCAAATTGTCTGCGGCGTGA
GAACTGCGACCCACAAAAATCCCAAACCGCAATTGCACAAACAAATAGTGACACGAAACAGATTATTCTG
GTAGCTGTTCTCGCTATATAAGACAATTTTTGAGATCATATCATGATCAAGACATCTAAAGGCATTCATT
TTCGACTATATTCTTTTTTACAAAAAATATAACAACCAGATATTTTAAGCTGATCCTAGATGCACAAAAA
ATAAATAAAAGTATAAACCTACTTCGTAGGATACTTCGGGGTACTTTTTGTTCGGGGTTAGATGAGCATA
ACGCTTGTAGTTGATATTTGAGATCCCCTATCATTGCAGGGTGACAGCGGAGCGGCTTCGCAGAGCTGCA
TTAACCAGGGCTTCGGGCAGGCCAAAAACTACGGCACGCTCCGGCCACCCAGTCCGCCGGAGGACTCCGG
TTCAGGGAGCGGCCAACTAGCCGAGAACCTCACCTATGCCTGGCACAATATGGACATCTTTGGGGCGGTC
AATCAGCCGGGCTCCGGATGGCGGCAGCTGGTCAACCGGACACGCGGACTATTCTGCAACGAGCGACACA
TACCGGCGCCCAGGAAACATTTGCTCAAGAACGGTGAGTTTCTATTCGCAGTCGGCTGATCTGTGTGAAA
TCTTAATAAAGGGTCCAATTACCAATTTGAAACTCAGTTTGCGGCGTGGCCTATCCGGGCGAACTTTTGG
CCGTGATGGGCAGTTCCGGTGCCGGAAAGACGACCCTGCTGAATGCCCTTGCCTTTCGATCGCCGCAGGG
CATCCAAGTATCGCCATCCGGGATGCGACTGCTCAATGGCCAACCTGTGGACGCCAAGGAGATGCAGGCC
AGGTGCGCCTATGTCCAGCAGGATGACCTCTTTATCGGCTCCCTAACGGCCAGGGAACACCTGATTTTCC
AAGCCATGGTGCGGATGCCACGACATCTGACCTATCGGCAGCGAGTGGCCCGCGTGGATCAGGTGATCCA
GGAGCTTTCGCTCAGCAAATGTCAGCACACGATCATCGGTGTGCCCGGCAGGGTGAAAGGTCTGTCCGGC
GGAGAAAGGAAGCGTCTGGCATTCGCCTCCGAGGCTCTAACCGATCCGCCGCTTCTGATCTGCGATGAGC
CCACCTCCGGACTGGACTCCTTTACCGCCCACAGCGTCGTCCAGGTGCTGAAGAAGCTGTCGCAGAAGGG
CAAGACCGTCATCCTGACCATTCATCAGCCGTCTTCCGAGCTGTTTGAGCTCTTTGACAAGATCCTTCTG
ATGGCCGAGGGCAGGGTAGCTTTCTTGGGCACTCCCAGCGAAGCCGTCGACTTCTTTTCCTAGTGAGTTC
GATGTGTTTATTAAGGGTATCTAGTATTACATAACATCTCAACTCCTATCCAGCGTGGGTGCCCAGTGTC
CTACCAACTACAATCCGGCGGACTTTTACGTACAGGTGTTGGCCGTTGTGCCCGGACGGGAGATCGAGTC
CCGTGATCGGATCGCCAAGATATGCGACAATTTTGCCATTAGCAAAGTAGCCCGGGATATGGAGCAGTTG
TTGGCCACCAAAAATCTGGAGAAGCCACTGGAGCAGCCGGAGAATGGGTACACCTACAAGGCCACCTGGT
TCATGCAGTTCCGGGCGGTCCTGTGGCGATCCTGGCTGTCGGTGCTCAAGGAACCACTCCTCGTAAAAGT
GCGACTTATTCAGACAACGGTGAGTGGTTCCAGTGGAAACAAATGATATAACGCTTACAATTCTTGGAAA
CAAATTCGCTAGATTTTAGATAGAATTGCCTGATTCCACACCCTTCTTAGTTTTTTTCAATGAGATGTAT
AGTTTATAGTTTTGCAGAAGATAAATAAATTTCATTTAACTCGCGAATATTAATGAGATGCGAGTAACAT
TTTAATTTGCAGATGGTTGCCATCTTGATTGGCCTCATCTTTTTGGGCCAACAACTCACGCAAGTGGGTG
TGATGAATATCAACGGAGCCATCTTCCTCTTCCTGACCAACATGACCTTTCAAAACGTCTTTGCCACGAT
AAATGTAAGTCATGTTTAGAATACATTTGCATTTCAATAATTTACTAACTTTCTAATGAATCGATTCGAT
TTAGGTGTTCACCTCAGAGCTGCCAGTTTTTATGAGGGAGGCCCGAAGTCGACTTTATCGCTGTGACACA
TACTTTCTGGGCAAAACGATTGCCGAATTGCCGCTTTTTCTCACAGTGCCACTGGTCTTCACGGCGATTG
CCTATCCGATGATCGGACTGCGGGCCGGAGTGCTGCACTTCTTCAACTGCCTGGCGCTGGTCACTCTGGT
GGCCAATGTGTCAACGTCCTTCGGATATCTAATATCCTGCGCCAGCTCCTCGACCTCGATGGCGCTGTCT
GTGGGTCCGCCGGTTATCATACCATTCCTGCTCTTTGGCGGCTTCTTCTTGAACTCGGGCTCGGTGCCAG
TATACCTCAAATGGTTGTCGTACCTCTCATGGTTCCGTTACGCCAACGAGGGTCTGCTGATTAACCAATG
GGCGGACGTGGAGCCGGGCGAAATTAGCTGCACATCGTCGAACACCACGTGCCCCAGTTCGGGCAAGGTC
ATCCTGGAGACGCTTAACTTCTCCGCCGCCGATCTGCCGCTGGACTACGTGGGTCTGGCCATTCTCATCG
TGAGCTTCCGGGTGCTCGCATATCTGGCTCTAAGACTTCGGGCCCGACGCAAGGAGTAGCCGACATATAT
CCGAAATAACTGCTTGTTTTTTTTTTTTACCATTATTACCATCGTGTTTACTGTTTATTGCCCCCTCAAA
AAGCTAATGTAATTATATTTGTGCCAATAAAAACAAGATATGACCTATAGAATACAAGTATTTCCCCTTC
GAACATCCCCACAAGTAGACTTTGGATTTGTCTTCTAACCAAAAGACTTACACACCTGCATACCTTACAT
CAAAAACTCGTTTATCGCTACATAAAACACCGGGATATATTTTTTATATACATACTTTTCAAATCGCGCG
CCCTCTTCATAATTCACCTCCACCACACCACGTTTCGTAGTTGCTCTTTCGCTGTCTCCCACCCGCTCTC
CGCAACACATTCACCTTTTGTTCGACGACCTTGGAGCGACTGTCGTTAGTTCCGCGCGATTCGGTTCGCT
CAAATGGTTCCGAGTGGTTCATTTCGTCTCAATAGAAATTAGTAATAAATATTTGTATGTACAATTTATT
TGCTCCAATATATTTGTATATATTTCCCTCACAGCTATATTTATTCTAATTTAATATTATGACTTTTTAA
GGTAATTTTTTGTGACCTGTTCGGAGTGATTAGCGTTACAATTTGAACTGAAAGTGACATCCAGTGTTTG
TTCCTTGTGTAGATGCATCTCAAAAAAATGGTGGGCATAATAGTGTTGTTTATATATATCAAAAATAACA
ACTATAATAATAAGAATACATTTAATTTAGAAAATGCTTGGATTTCACTGGAACTAGGCTAGCATAACTT
CGTATAATGTATGCTATACGAAGTTATGCTAGCGGATCCAAGCTTGCGGCCGCAATTCTATATTCTAAAA
ACACAAATGATACTTCTAAAAAAAAATCATGAATGGCATCAACTCTAAGCTTGCACAGGTCCTGTTCGAT
AACGTCGTACTCGGGAATCACCTTTAACTTGTCCGCTATTGGGTATTTGTCCTTAAACACATTCGTAATC
TCTCCCACAATCATTGCCCTGGCCTCTGCAATGTAAAAAGTATTTATAAAATATCGCTGGCTCTAAAGGA
AACATATTAATCAAAGTATTGAGGCTTTATCAATCTAACATTTACAAGTAGTCAGACCACAATTTTTAGA
CTGCACTTCTGCGTAAGTAAATGAAATGAAATGGTGACCTACTCTTGGGTAGCCGTACTGTTATATGCTG
ACGAGCCTTCACCTGGGCCTGCTTTTTCTCCTGTTTCGTCTGATGCGTCGGATGCGGCTGGACTGGCTGA
TTGTTGGGATTGGGTTTTGGATGCTGCTCCGAAAGGTGGGCCACAGCTTTTGCGATGGTGGTGCCCACTA
TGCGGTTGCTGCAGGAACTACAGCTGAATGTTCGCTTTATTGTCTGCAGCTCCTGGGGCTGGACGAAGGC
CACGCCCTCACCCGGTGCGGCCATCTCCTGCGGCAAAACGTATGTGGGATTCCTGTCCAAGTAGCTCTCG
ATGCCCACCATAATGCGCTCCAGCAGGTTGGCCAGGTGCGGGTCTAGCTGCGGCGGATTCGTCGTCTGGT
TCACTGAGTTTAGGGTCTGCAGAAAGAAGTGTGCCTCCATGGTAAGCGGATTCATCTGCACGATCAGCGG
GCTTTAGTCTAAAAATTCGAATGATACAAACTCGTACTCACGTAAAGCAGTTTGTTTGGCATCATCTCGG
CCATCGTCTTATTCTTCTTCGTGGCCTTTGTTACCGGAGCGGCTATGTTGGGCGCGGTGGAGCCCGGAAG
CTGAAAGGTTAATCGAATGCGTTAACTTTTCTGCAACTCGAAAGTTTGCCGCCTTTGTTCGACTGCCAAT
AACTGTTGATTCGAAAATTCGAATCGAAGCGGTTGAATTTCGTAGGGTGGCCAACTACACCAAAGTTCGC
CGGCGGTGTATGCATGTGAGTGTGAGTGTGACAGTGGGTGTACGTGTGCTTTAAGCGACACAATCGCACC
GCGATGTACATATTTTTGTAGTAATGTGTGTGCATTTTTCGTCCGGATCACGGCTCCATAAAATAAATCA
TATCACAGGGCTCAGGGATTTGTGAGTAGAAGTTCCCGCCACTTAAACGTCACTTGTGAAATCGCCATCG
ACGGTCAACTTTTACTCACACTGGTCTTTCGCGGACGGACCGTCTCAAAGTACTGCCTTTCTGCGTTGGA
AAACATCGCCTTTTTCGTCCAAAAGGAGTCCCCAGGTTCGATCCGCATGGCGTTGTGCGTGCGTGCCTTT
CTTTTCAAATGATTACGGCTATTAACTTGGGGGCGTTAAGTTGGAAACACGTAAATTGCAGACTGCGATT
AGAGTGACCATGAGTAGGAGTTCAAAATCTCCTGACATCATTTTCTTAAAACCTGCTTTGTTTTTTACAT
TTCTATTTAATATAACTCCTATTTGAATAAAAAAACAAAACAAGTTTAGATGTTAAGATATTAACTACAT
CCTTTGCTCCAAAGGGAGAGGGGAAGTTATGGAGTTAATTAATTTGCTGTTGGAAATCAATATGGAGTCA
GAAATATAATGATTTACTAAACCTTATTGAATCGGTAACGATGCGAATTTATATTAAAATAGCTTTTATG
AAACATTCAACAAAAATATTATTAATGTTGGCCCACTTTAGCAACCGGTTAGGTCTACCGGTTGGGCAAG
CAAAGATTCACGCCCTGGTTCGAGTCCCAACTAGTCCTGCAAAATACCGCAGCAAGTTTTAGAGAGACCA
AGTGCCATTACCTCTCCCACTTCAGTTATCGGTTATGCGGCGTTTAAGTCGACAGCTTGCCGTCTCTAGC
TCCGGTGCCTATATAAAGCAGCCCGCTTTCCACATTTCATATTCGTTTTACGTTTGTCAAGCCTCATAGC
CGGCAGTTCGAACGTATACGCTCTCTGAGTCAGACCTCGAAATCGTAGCTCTACACAATTCTGTGAATTT
TCCTTGTCGCGTGTGAAACACTTCCAATAAAAACTCCTGCAGGTGAGTACTTTAAAAAAAAATCTAGTGA
AATAATGCTGAAAAGAAATTTGTGTGGGCAAAATTCAATGGGCAAAAACGCGATGCGGCTTTTTCTCAAA
ATGGCGGCCGGCCTGCGTTTTTTCCTCAAAAGTGATGACGTCATGCCTGTTTTTTTTTTTTTGTTCGCAA
TGAGGAATGGCTCTTAAAATCTACTAGATAAAAAAAATATTCATTATTTCTATGCTGCTGGAACGCTTCA
TTAATCTTAAAAATTCTAAATTCGGTTACCATGATACTTCGACGCATAACTGTAGATTTTGGATAGAATT
AAAGAGAAAATGGCGAGAGAGTAAAATTCCGGCGTCGGCAAAGTAGAGCAAAAAAATCAGTATACCATTT
AGCTACCTCTCTCACTCGCACGCAGTGCCGGCTCAAGTTGGGCGCGGCTCTGCAATTATCGATTTTCTTG
GGGTGTGTAACTAATCATCCGTTTTCCCTTCCTCCTCATCCACAGCGTGAAGGTACCCGCCCGGGGATCA
GATCCGCGGCCGCAACATGATGCTGAAGAAGATCCTGAAGATCGAGGAGCTGGATGAGCGCGAGCTGATC
GATATCGAGGTGAGCGGCAACCACCTGTTCTACGCCAACGATATCCTGACCCACAACTGCTCCAAAGAAA
AACCGAAGTGCGCCAAGTGTCTGAAGAACAACTGGGAGTGTCGCTACTCTCCCAAAACCAAAAGGTCTCC
GCTGACTAGGGCACATCTGACAGAAGTGGAATCAAGGCTAGAAAGACTGGAACAGCTATTTCTACTGATT
TTTCCTCGAGAAGACCTTGACATGATTTTGAAAATGGATTCTTTACAGGATATAAAAGCATTGTTAACAG
GATTATTTGTACAAGATAATGTGAATAAAGATGCCGTCACAGATAGATTGGCTTCAGTGGAGACTGATAT
GCCTCTAACATTGAGACAGCATAGAATAAGTGCGACATCATCATCGGAAGAGAGTAGTAACAAAGGTCAA
AGACAGTTGACTGTATCGATTGACTCGGCAGCTCATCATGATAACTCCACAATTCCGTTGGATTTTATGC
CCAGGGATGCTCTTCATGGATTTGATTGGTCTGAAGAGGATGACATGTCGGATGGCTTGCCCTTCCTGAA
AACGGACCCCAACAATAATGGGTTCTTTGGCGACGGTTCTCTCTTATGTATTCTTCGATCTATTGGCTTT
AAACCGGAAAATTACACGAACTCTAACGTTAACAGGCTCCCGACCATGATTACGGATAGATACACGTTGG
CTTCTAGATCCACAACATCCCGTTTACTTCAAAGTTATCTCAATAATTTTCACCCCTACTGCCCTATCGT
GCACTCACCGACGCTAATGATGTTGTATAATAACCAGATTGAAATCGCGTCGAAGGATCAATGGCAAATC
CTTTTTAACTGCATATTAGCCATTGGAGCCTGGTGTATAGAGGGGGAATCTACTGATATAGATGTTTTTT
ACTATCAAAATGCTAAATCTCATTTGACGAGCAAGGTCTTCGAGTCAGGTTCCATAATTTTGGTGACAGC
CCTACATCTTCTGTCGCGATATACACAGTGGAGGCAGAAAACAAATACTAGCTATAATTTTCACAGCTTT
TCCATAAGAATGGCCATATCATTGGGCTTGAATAGGGACCTCCCCTCGTCCTTCAGTGATAGCAGCATTC
TGGAACAAAGACGCCGAATTTGGTGGTCTGTCTACTCTTGGGAGATCCAATTGTCCCTGCTTTATGGTCG
ATCCATCCAGCTTTCTCAGAATACAATCTCCTTCCCTTCTTCTGTCGACGATGTGCAGCGTACCACAACA
GGTCCCACCATATATCATGGCATCATTGAAACAGCAAGGCTCTTACAAGTTTTCACAAAAATCTATGAAC
TAGACAAAACAGTAACTGCAGAAAAAAGTCCTATATGTGCAAAAAAATGCTTGATGATTTGTAATGAGAT
TGAGGAGGTTTCGAGACAGGCACCAAAGTTTTTACAAATGGATATTTCCACCACCGCTCTAACCAATTTG
TTGAAGGAACACCCTTGGCTATCCTTTACAAGATTCGAACTGAAGTGGAAACAGTTGTCTCTTATCATTT
ATGTATTAAGAGATTTTTTCACTAATTTTACCCAGAAAAAGTCACAACTAGAACAGGATCAAAATGATCA
TCAAAGTTATGAAGTTAAACGATGCTCCATCATGTTAAGCGATGCAGCACAAAGAACTGTTATGTCTGTA
AGTAGCTATATGGACAATCATAATGTCACCCCATATTTTGCCTGGAATTGTTCTTATTACTTGTTCAATG
CAGTCCTAGTACCCATAAAGACTCTACTCTCAAACTCAAAATCGAATGCTGAGAATAACGAGACCGCACA
ATTATTACAACAAATTAACACTGTTCTGATGCTATTAAAAAAACTGGCCACTTTTAAAATCCAGACTTGT
GAAAAATACATTCAAGTACTGGAAGAGGTATGTGCGCCGTTTCTGTTATCACAGTGTGCAATCCCATTAC
CGCATATCAGTTATAACAATAGTAATGGTAGCGCCATTAAAAATATTGTCGGTTCTGCAACTATCGCCCA
ATACCCTACTCTTCCGGAGGAAAATGTCAACAATATCAGTGTTAAATATGTTTCTCCTGGCTCAGTAGGG
CCTTCACCTGTGCCATTGAAATCAGGAGCAAGTTTCAGTGATCTAGTCAAGCTGTTATCTAACCGTCCAC
CCTCTCGTAACTCTCCAGTGACAATACCAAGAAGCACACCTTCGCATCGCTCAGTCACGCCTTTTCTAGG
GCAACAGCAACAGCTGCAATCATTAGTGCCACTGACCCCGTCTGCTTTGTTTGGTGGCGCCAATTTTAAT
CAAAGTGGGAATATTGCTGATAGCTCATTGTCCTTCACTTTCACTAACAGTAGCAACGGTCCGAACCTCA
TAACAACTCAAACAAATTCTCAAGCGCTTTCACAACCAATTGCCTCCTCTAACGTTCATGATAACTTCAT
GAATAATGAAATCACGGCTAGTAAAATTGATGATGGTAATAATTCAAAACCACTGTCACCTGGTTGGACG
GACCAAACTGCGTATAACGCGTTTGGAATCACTACAGGGATGTTTAATACCACTACAATGGATGATGTAT
ATAACTATCTATTCGATGATGAAGATACCCCACCAAACCCAAAAAAAGAGTAATAACTCGAGGGTACCTC
TAGAGGATCTTTGTGAAGGAACCTTACTTCTGTGGTGTGACATAATTGGACAAACTACCTACAGAGATTT
AAAGCTCTAAGGTAAATATAAAATTTTTAAGTGTATAATGTGTTAAACTACTGATTCTAATTGTTTGTGT
ATTTTAGATTCCAACCTATGGAACTGATGAATGGGAGCAGTGGTGGAATGCCTTTAATGAGGAAAACCTG
TTTTGCTCAGAAGAAATGCCATCTAGTGATGATGAGGCTACTGCTGACTCTCAACATTCTACTCCTCCAA
AAAAGAAGAGAAAGGTAGAAGACCCCAAGGACTTTCCTTCAGAATTGCTAAGTTTTTTGAGTCATGCTGT
GTTTAGTAATAGAACTCTTGCTTGCTTTGCTATTTACACCACAAAGGAAAAAGCTGCACTGCTATACAAG
AAAATTATGGAAAAATATTTGATGTATAGTGCCTTGACTAGAGATCATAATCAGCCATACCACATTTGTA
GAGGTTTTACTTGCTTTAAAAAACCTCCCACACCTCCCCCTGAACCTGAAACATAAAATGAATGCAATTG
TTGTTGTTAACTTGTTTATTGCAGCTTATAATGGTTACAAATAAAGCAATAGCATCACAAATTTCACAAA
TAAAGCATTTTTTTCACTGCATTCTAGTTGTGGTTTGTCCAAACTCATCAATGTATCTTATCATGTCTGG
ATCCACTAGTGTCGACGATGTAGGTCACGGTCTCGAAGCCGCGGTGCGGGTGCCAGGGCGTGCCCTTGGG
CTCCCCGGGCGCGTACTCCACCTCACCCATCTGGTCCATCATGATGAACGGGTCGAGGTGGCGGTAGTTG
ATCCCGGCGAACGCGCGGCGCACCGGGAAGCCCTCGCCCTCGAAACCGCTGGGCGCGGTGGTCACGGTGA
GCACGGGACGTGCGACGGCGTCGGCGGGTGCGGATACGCGGGGCAGCGTCAGCGGGTTCTCGACGGTCAC
GGCGGGCATGTCGACACTAGTTCTAGCCAGCTTTTGTTCCCTTTAGTGAGGGTTAATTTCGAGCTTGGCG
TAATCATGGTCATAGCTGTTTCCTGTGTGAAATTGTTATCCGCTCACAATTCCACACAACATACGAGCCG
GAAGCATAAAGTGTAAAGCCTGGGGTGCCTAATGAGTGAGCTAACTCACATTAATTGCGTTGCGCTCACT
GCCCGCTTTCCAGTCGGGAAACCTGTCGTGCCAGCTGCATTAATGAATCGGCCAACGCGCGGGGAGAGGC
GGTTTGCGTATTGGGCGCTCTTCCGCTTCCTCGCTCACTGACTCGCTGCGCTCGGTCGTTCGGCTGCGGC
GAGCGGTATCAGCTCACTCAAAGGCGGTAATACGGTTATCCACAGAATCAGGGGATAACGCAGGAAAGAA
CATGTGAGCAAAAGGCCAGCAAAAGGCCAGGAACCGTAAAAAGGCCGCGTTGCTGGCGTTTTTCCATAGG
CTCCGCCCCCCTGACGAGCATCACAAAAATCGACGCTCAAGTCAGAGGTGGCGAAACCCGACAGGACTAT
AAAGATACCAGGCGTTTCCCCCTGGAAGCTCCCTCGTGCGCTCTCCTGTTCCGACCCTGCCGCTTACCGG
ATACCTGTCCGCCTTTCTCCCTTCGGGAAGCGTGGCGCTTTCTCATAGCTCACGCTGTAGGTATCTCAGT
TCGGTGTAGGTCGTTCGCTCCAAGCTGGGCTGTGTGCACGAACCCCCCGTTCAGCCCGACCGCTGCGCCT
TATCCGGTAACTATCGTCTTGAGTCCAACCCGGTAAGACACGACTTATCGCCACTGGCAGCAGCCACTGG
TAACAGGATTAGCAGAGCGAGGTATGTAGGCGGTGCTACAGAGTTCTTGAAGTGGTGGCCTAACTACGGC
TACACTAGAAGAACAGTATTTGGTATCTGCGCTCTGCTGAAGCCAGTTACCTTCGGAAAAAGAGTTGGTA
GCTCTTGATCCGGCAAACAAACCACCGCTGGTAGCGGTGGTTTTTTTGTTTGCAAGCAGCAGATTACGCG
CAGAAAAAAAGGATCTCAAGAAGATCCTTTGATCTTTTCTACGGGGTCTGACGCTCAGTGGAACGAAAAC
TCACGTTAAGGGATTTTGGTCATGAGATTATCAAAAAGGATCTTCACCTAGATCCTTTTAAATTAAAAAT
GAAGTTTTAAATCAATCTAAAGTATATATGAGTAAACTTGGTCTGACAGTTACCAATGCTTAATCAGTGA
GGCACCTATCTCAGCGATCTGTCTATTTCGTTCATCCATAGTTGCCTGACTCCCCGTCGTGTAGATAACT
ACGATACGGGAGGGCTTACCATCTGGCCCCAGTGCTGCAATGATACCGCGAGACCCACGCTCACCGGCTC
CAGATTTATCAGCAATAAACCAGCCAGCCGGAAGGGCCGAGCGCAGAAGTGGTCCTGCAACTTTATCCGC
CTCCATCCAGTCTATTAATTGTTGCCGGGAAGCTAGAGTAAGTAGTTCGCCAGTTAATAGTTTGCGCAAC
GTTGTTGCCATTGCTACAGGCATCGTGGTGTCACGCTCGTCGTTTGGTATGGCTTCATTCAGCTCCGGTT
CCCAACGATCAAGGCGAGTTACATGATCCCCCATGTTGTGCAAAAAAGCGGTTAGCTCCTTCGGTCCTCC
GATCGTTGTCAGAAGTAAGTTGGCCGCAGTGTTATCACTCATGGTTATGGCAGCACTGCATAATTCTCTT
ACTGTCATGCCATCCGTAAGATGCTTTTCTGTGACTGGTGAGTACTCAACCAAGTCATTCTGAGAATAGT
GTATGCGGCGACCGAGTTGCTCTTGCCCGGCGTCAATACGGGATAATACCGCGCCACATAGCAGAACTTT
AAAAGTGCTCATCATTGGAAAACGTTCTTCGGGGCGAAAACTCTCAAGGATCTTACCGCTGTTGAGATCC
AGTTCGATGTAACCCACTCGTGCACCCAACTGATCTTCAGCATCTTTTACTTTCACCAGCGTTTCTGGGT
GAGCAAAAACAGGAAGGCAAAATGCCGCAAAAAAGGGAATAAGGGCGACACGGAAATGTTGAATACTCAT
ACTCTTCCTTTTTCAATATTATTGAAGCATTTATCAGGGTTATTGTCTCATGAGCGGATACATATTTGAA
TGTATTTAGAAAAATAAACAAATAGGGGTTCCGCGCACATTTCCCCGAAAAGTGCCAC
